>Addgene plasmid #92047 | pCOTS-pyl-GFP(35TAG) | addgene full sequence | sequence record 194905 | Addgene NGS Result
CGGAAGAGCGCCCAATACGCAAACCGCCTCTCCCCGCGCGTTGGCCGATTCATTAATGCAGCTGGCACGA
CAGGTTTCCCGACTGGAAAGCGGGCAGTGAGCGCAACGCAATTAATGTGAGTTAGCTCACTCATTAGGCA
CCCCAGGCTTTACACTTTATGCTTCCGGCTCGTATGTTGTGTGGAATTGTGAGCGGATAACAATTTCACA
CAGGAAACAGCTATGACCATGATTACGCCAAGCTCGAAATTAACCCTCACTAAAGGGAACAAAAGCTGGT
ACCGGGCCCCCCCTCGAGGTCGACGGTATCGATAAGCTTGAACAGCCTGGGTTCCTCATGACTCTCAGTC
TCAGCTGCATGCGCGAATACCGCTTCCACAAACATTGCTCAAAAGTATCTCTTTGCTATATATCTCTGTG
CTATATCCCTATATAACCTACCCATCCACCTTTCGCTCCTTGAACTTGCATCTAAACTCGACCTCTACAT
TTTTTATGTTTATCTCTAGTATTACTCTTTAGACAAAAAAATTGTAGTAAGAACTATTCATAGAGTGAAT
CGAAAACAATACGAAAATGTAAACATTTCCTATACGTAGTATATAGAGACAAAATAGAAGAAACCGTTCA
TAATTTTCTGACCAATGAAGAATCATCAACGCTATCACTTTCTGTTCACAAAGTATGCGCAATCCACATC
GGTATAGAATATAATCGGGGATGCCTTTATCTTGAAAAAATGCACCCGCAGCTTCGCTAGTAATCAGTAA
ACGCGGGAAGTGGAGTCAGGCTTTTTTTATGGAAGAGAAAATAGACACCAAAGTAGCCTTCTTCTAACCT
TAACGGACCTACAGTGCAAAAAGTTATCAAGAGACTGCATTATAGAGCGCACAAAGGAGAAAAAAAGTAA
TCTAAGATGCTTTGTTAGAAAAATAGCGCTCTCGGGATGCATTTTTGTAGAACAAAAAAGAAGTATAGAT
TCTTTGTTGGTAAAATAGCGCTCTCGCGTTGCATTTCTGTTCTGTAAAAATGCAGCTCAGATTCTTTGTT
TGAAAAATTAGCGCTCTCGCGTTGCATTTTTGTTTTACAAAAATGAAGCACAGATTCTTCGTTGGTAAGA
TAGCGCTTTCGCGTTGCATTTCTGTTCTGTAAAAATGCAGCTCAGATTCTTTGTTTGAAAAGTTAGCGCT
CTCGCGTTGCATTTTTGTTCTACAAAATGAAGCACAGATGCTTCGTTAACAAAGATATGCTATTGAAGTG
CAAGATGGAAACGCAGAAAATGAACCGGGGATGCGACGTGCAAGATTACCTATGCAATAGATGCAATAGT
TTCTCCAGGAACCGAAATACATACATTGTCTTCCGTAAAGCGCTAGACTATATATTATTATACAGGTTCA
AATATACTATCTGTTTCAGGGAAAACTCCCAGGTTCGGATGTTCAAAATTCAATGATGGGTAACAAGTAC
GATCGTAAATCTGTAAAACAGTTTGTCGGATATTAGGCTGTATCTCCTCAAAGCGTATTCGAATATCATT
GAGAAGCTGCAGCGTCACATCGGATAATAATGTTGGCAGCCATTGTAGAAGTGCCTTTTGCATTTCTAGT
CTCTTTCTCGGTCTAGCTAGTTTTACTACATCGCGAAGATAGAATCTTAGATCACACTGCCTTTGCTGAG
CTGGATCAATAGAGTAACAAAAGAGTGGTAAGGCTTCGTTAAAGGACAAGGACCTGAGCGGAAGTGTATC
GTACAGTAGACGGAGTATACTAGGTATAGTCTATAGTCCGTGGAATTAATTCTCATGTTTGACAGCTTAT
CATCGATAAGCTAGCTTTTCAATTCATCATTTTTTTTTTATTCTTTTTTTTGATTTCGGTTTCCTTGAAA
TTTTTTTGATTCGGTAATCTCCGAACAGAAGGAAGAACGAAGGAAGGAGCACAGACTTAGATTGGTATAT
ATACGCATATGTAGTGTTGAAGAAACATGAAATTGCCCAGTATTCTTAACCCAGCTGCACAGAACAAAAA
CCTGCAGGAAACGAAGATAAATCATGTCGAAAGCTACATATAAGGAACGTGCTGCTACTCATCCTAGTCC
TGCTGCTGCCAAGCTATTTAATATCATGCACGAAAAGCAAACAAACTTGTGTGCTTCATTGGATGTTCGT
ACCACCAAGGAATTACTGGAGTTAGTTGAAGCATTAGGTCCCAAAATTTGTTTACTAAAAACACATGTGG
ATATCTTGACTGATTTTTCCATGGAGGGCACAGTTAAGCCGCTAAAGGCATTATCCGCCAAGTACAATTT
TTTACTCTTCGAAGACAGAAAATTTGCTGACATTGGTAATACAGTCAAATTGCAGTACTCTGCGGGTGTA
TACAGAATAGCAGAATGGGCAGACATTACGAATGCACACGGTGTGGTGGGCCCAGGTATTGTTAGCGGTT
TGAAGCAGGCGGCAGAAGAAGTAACAAAGGAACCTAGAGGCCTTTTGATGTTAGCAGAATTGTCATGCAA
GGGCTCCCTATCTACTGGAGAGTATACTAAGGGTACTGTTGACATTGCGAAGAGCGACAAAGATTTTGTT
ATCGGCTTTATTGCTCAAAGAGACATGGGTGGAAGAGATGAAGGTTACGATTGGTTGATTATGACACCCG
GTGTGGGTTTAGATGACAAGGGAGACGCATTGGGTCAACAGTATAGAACCGTGGATGATGTGGTCTCTAC
AGGATCTGACATTATTATTGTTGGAAGAGGACTATTTGCAAAGGGAAGGGATGCTAAGGTAGAGGGTGAA
CGTTACAGAAAAGCAGGCTGGGAAGCATATTTGAGAAGATGCGGCCAGCAAAACTGCATGCGCTGGATTT
AGCGTCTTCTAATCCAGTGTAGACAGTAGTTTTGGCTCCGTTGAGCACTGTAGCCTTGGGCGATCGCTCT
AAACATTACATAAATTCACAAAGTTTTCGTTACATAAAAATAGTGTCTACTTAGCTAAAAATTAAGGGTT
TTTTACACCTTTTTGACAGTTAATCTCCTAGCCTAAAAAGCAAGAGTTTTTAACTAAGACTCTTGCCCTT
TACAACCTCAAGATCGATACTAGTATGGGCAGCAGCCATCATCATCATCATCACAGCTCTAGAGAGCTTT
TCACTGGCGTTGTTCCCATCCTGGTCGAGCTGGACGGCGACGTAAACGGCCACAAGTTCAGCGTGTCCGG
CGAGGGCGAGGGCGATGCCACCTAGGGCAAGCTGACCCTGAAGTTCATCTGCACCACCGGCAAGCTGCCC
GTGCCCTGGCCCACCCTCGTGACCACCCTGACCTACGGCGTGCAGTGCTTCAGCCGCTACCCCGACCACA
TGAAGCAGCACGACTTCTTCAAGTCCGCCATGCCCGAAGGCTACGTCCAGGAGCGCACCATCTTCTTCAA
GGACGACGGCAACTACAAGACCCGCGCCGAGGTGAAGTTCGAGGGCGACACCCTGGTGAACCGCATCGAG
CTGAAGGGCATCGACTTCAAGGAGGACGGCAACATCCTGGGGCACAAGCTGGAGTACAACTACAACAGCC
ACAACGTCTATATCATGGCCGACAAGCAGAAGAACGGCATCAAGGTGAACTTCAAGATCCGCCACAACAT
CGAGGACGGCAGCGTGCAGCTCGCCGACCACTACCAGCAGAACACCCCCATCGGCGACGGCCCCGTGCTG
CTGCCCGACAACCACTACCTGAGCACCCAGTCCGCCCTGAGCAAAGACCCCAACGAGAAGCGCGATCACA
TGGTCCTGCTGGAGTTCGTGACCGCCGCCGGGATCTAATCTAGAGCGGCCGCGAATTCCCGTTTGACTGG
CGATGCTGCTACTGAAACTAACAACTACATCGACTACGCAATTAACGCCCTCAGCTAATTTTGCTTAGTC
TAGGCCCGGATGGGTAAGTGGTTTTCAGCTTAAGTGTTGGGTTCTACTTACTTCTCCGGGTCTTGCTCTA
TCTAAAAACATTGGTTTAACAAGGAGTATTAGGCAAATGCCAGTTACTGTCGCTGCCTCTCGCTTGGGAA
CCGCTGCGTTTGACCAATCACCCGTCGAACTGCGCGCTAACTATTCTCGACCTGCAGGTCGACGGTATCG
ATCCCGGGCCTGTCTAGGCAGTAGTAGACAACTCAGTTGCTGACCTCAGAGACTGCTTGACAAAATTTTC
TATCGGACTAAAGTAATTAATTGTGCGGTTCGCACTTGCCAGGAAACCTGATCATGTAGATCGAATGGAC
TCTAAATCCGTTCAGCCGGGTTAGATTCCCGGGGTTTCCGCCATTCTTTCTTACCCCTGTCATCAATGGT
GATAGGGGTTCGTTTTTTGTTATCTGTGACTATTGCCCACGCAGTAGGAATCTGGCTGTCCATGGCAGTG
GGCGGAATCTCATCCGCCGGTATCGATAAGCTTGAAACAAAACGTTTAAAACTTTATGTAATAACAAATT
TAAATATGTAAGTTAAGAACTTTCAAAGAATAACTTATGCCATTTCTTGATATATTGTGAGACAAGTTAC
AAATTACGTGGTGTGCAATTTTTTCATCTTGCGCTGATTACTCTACTAAATATCCGTCAAGTAAATTGGC
TCTTAGCTCGTCTCCTGTCAATAAAGGAGGTCGGCAAGAGTGCAGAAGCGGGAATGTGTGAAAACTAACC
CAATTCATTAAATACCCCGAAATATAGGGGAATCATCTCATACTTTCCGTAAACCGCGAAGGTCGTGAAG
GGATAAAAGCAATTTAGTGGGTGAGAAGAACAGATAAAAAAGAATTTTTTAACTATGGCAAGAGGAAAAA
GTAAAAGCGTTATCGAATTCCTGCAGCCCGGGGGATCCTCTAGATTTAAGAAGGAGATATACATATGGAT
AAAAAACCACTAAACACTCTGATCTCTGCTACTGGTCTGTGGATGAGTCGTACCGGAACCATTCATAAAA
TCAAACACCACGAGGTTAGCCGTTCGAAAATCTATATTGAGATGGCGTGTGGCGATCATCTGGTTGTGAA
CAATAGCCGCTCTTCTCGTACAGCACGTGCACTGCGTCACCACAAATATCGTAAAACCTGTAAACGTTGC
CGTGTGTCCGATGAGGATCTGAACAAATTCCTGACAAAAGCCAATGAGGACCAAACAAGCGTGAAAGTGA
AAGTCGTTAGCGCTCCTACCCGTACTAAAAAAGCAATGCCGAAATCCGTTGCTCGTGCCCCTAAACCACT
GGAAAACACTGAAGCAGCACAGGCACAGCCGTCTGGAAGCAAATTCTCTCCGGCCATTCCTGTTTCTACC
CAGGAGTCCGTTTCTGTTCCAGCAAGTGTGAGCACCAGCATTAGCAGTATTAGCACCGGTGCCACCGCTA
GCGCCCTGGTTAAAGGCAATACCAATCCGATTACAAGCATGTCTGCCCCGGTTCAAGCATCAGCTCCAGC
ACTGACAAAATCCCAAACCGATCGTCTGGAGGTTCTGCTGAATCCGAAAGACGAAATCAGCCTGAATTCC
GGCAAACCGTTTCGTGAACTGGAGAGCGAACTGCTGTCACGTCGTAAAAAAGACCTGCAACAAATCTATG
CCGAAGAACGTGAGAACTATCTGGGGAAACTGGAACGTGAAATCACCCGCTTTTTCGTGGATCGTGGCTT
TCTGGAGATCAAATCCCCGATTCTGATTCCTCTGGAGTATATCGAGCGTATGGGCATCGACAATGATACC
GAACTGAGCAAACAAATTTTCCGTGTGGATAAAAACTTCTGTCTGCGCCCTATGCTGGCACCAAATCTGT
ATAACTATCTGCGCAAACTGGACCGTGCCCTGCCTGATCCTATCAAAATCTTCGAGATCGGCCCGTGTTA
TCGTAAAGAGTCCGACGGTAAAGAACATCTGGAGGAGTTTACCATGCTGAACTTTTGCCAAATGGGTTCA
GGTTGTACTCGTGAGAACCTGGAAAGCATCATCACCGATTTTCTGAACCACCTGGGCATTGACTTCAAAA
TTGTGGGCGACAGCTGTATGGTGTATGGCGACACCCTGGATGTCATGCACGGCGACCTGGAACTGTCTAG
TGCCGTTGTTGGACCAATTCCGCTGGACCGTGAGTGGGGTATCGACAAACCGTGGATCGGAGCAGGATTC
GGTCTGGAACGCCTGCTGAAAGTGAAACACGACTTCAAAAACATCAAACGTGCCGCCCGTTCTGAATCGT
ATTATAACGGGATTTCTACCAACCTGTAAGTCGACGCGGCCGCCACCGCGGTGGAGCTCCAATTCGCCCT
ATAGTGAGTCGTATTACAATTCACTGGCCGTCGTTTTACAACGTCGTGACTGGGAAAACCCTGGCGTTAC
CCAACTTAATCGCCTTGCAGCACATCCCCCTTTCGCCAGCTGGCGTAATAGCGAAGAGGCCCGCACCGAT
CGCCCTTCCCAACAGTTGCGCAGCCTGAATGGCGAATGGAAATTGTAAGCGTTAATATTTTGTTAAAATT
CGCGTTAAATTTTTGTTAAATCAGCTCATTTTTTAACCAATAGGCCGAAATCGGCAAAATCCCTTATAAA
TCAAAAGAATAGACCGAGATAGGGT
[37 nt withheld, positions 6606-6642]
AAAGAACGTGGACTCCAACGTCAAAGG
[49 nt withheld, positions 6670-6718]
T
[91 nt withheld, positions 6720-6810]
G
[124 nt withheld, positions 6812-6935]
CAGGTGGCACTTTTCGGGGAAATGTGCGCGGAACCCCTATTTGTTTATTTTTCTAAATACATTCAAATAT
GTATCCGCTCATGAGACAATAACCCTGATAAATGCTTCAATAATATTGAAAAAGGAAGAGTATGAGTATT
CAACATTTCCGTGTCGCCCTTATTCCCTTTTTTGCGGCATTTTGCCTTCCTGTTTTTGCTCACCCAGAAA
CGCTGGTGAAAGTAAAAGATGCTGAAGATCAGTTGGGTGCACGAGTGGGTTACATCGAACTGGATCTCAA
CAGCGGTAAGATCCTTGAGAGTTTTCGCCCCGAAGAACGTTTTCCAATGATGAGCACTTTTGACCTGCAG
GGGGGGGGGGGAAAGCCACGTTGTGTCTCAAAATCTCTGATGTTACATTGCACAAGATAAAAATATATCA
TCATGAACAATAAAACTGTCTGCTTACATAAACAGTAATACAAGGGGTGTTATGAGCCATATTCAACGGG
AAACGTCTTGCTCGAGGCCGCGATTAAATTCCAACATGGATGCTGATTTATATGGGTATAAATGGGCTCG
CGATAATGTCGGGCAATCAGGTGCGACAATCTATCGATTGTATGGGAAGCCCGATGCGCCAGAGTTGTTT
CTGAAACATGGCAAAGGTAGCGTTGCCAATGATGTTACAGATGAGATGGTCAGACTAAACTGGCTGACGG
AATTTATGCCTCTTCCGACCATCAAGCATTTTATCCGTACTCCTGATGATGCATGGTTACTCACCACTGC
GATCCCCGGGAAAACAGCATTCCAGGTATTAGAAGAATATCCTGATTCAGGTGAAAATATTGTTGATGCG
CTGGCAGTGTTCCTGCGCCGGTTGCATTCGATTCCTGTTTGTAATTGTCCTTTTAACAGCGATCGCGTAT
TTCGTCTCGCTCAGGCGCAATCACGAATGAATAACGGTTTGGTTGATGCGAGTGATTTTGATGACGAGCG
TAATGGCTGGCCTGTTGAACAAGTCTGGAAAGAAATGCATAAGCTTTTGCCATTCTCACCGGATTCAGTC
GTCACTCATGGTGATTTCTCACTTGATAACCTTATTTTTGACGAGGGGAAATTAATAGGTTGTATTGATG
TTGGACGAGTCGGAATCGCAGACCGATACCAGGATCTTGCCATCCTATGGAACTGCCTCGGTGAGTTTTC
TCCTTCATTACAGAAACGGCTTTTTCAAAAATATGGTATTGATAATCCTGATATGAATAAATTGCAGTTT
CATTTGATGCTCGATGAGTTTTTCTAATCAGAATTGGTTAATTGGTTGTAACACTGGCAGAGCATTACGC
TGACTTGACGGGACGGCGGCTTTGTTGAATAAATCGAACTTTTGCTGAGTTGAAGGATCAGATCACGCAT
CTTCCCGACAACGCAGACCGTTCCGTGGCAAAGCAAAAGTTCAAAATCACCAACTGGTCCACCTACAACA
AAGCTCTCATCAACCGTGGCTCCCTCACTTTCTGGCTGGATGATGGGGCGATTCAGGCCTGGTATGAGTC
AGCAACACCTTCTTCACGAGGCAGACCTCAGCGCCCCCCCCCCCCTGCAGGTCAAAAGGATCTAGGTGAA
GATCCTTTTTGATAATCTCATGACCAAAATCCCTTAACGTGAGTTTTCGTTCCACTGAGCGTCAGACCCC
GTAGAAAAGATCAAAGGATCTTCTTGAGATCCTTTTTTTCTGCGCGTAATCTGCTGCTTGCAAACAAAAA
AACCACCGCTACCATCGGTGGTTTGTTTGCCGGATCAAGAGCTACCAACTCTTTTTCCGAAGGTAACTGG
CTTCAGCAGAGCGCAGATACCAAATACTGTTCTTCTAGTGTAGCCGTAGTTAGGCCACCACTTCAAGAAC
TCTGTAGCACCGCCTACATACCTCGCTCTGCTAATCCTGTTACCAGTGGCTGCTGCCAGTGGCGATAAGT
CGTGTCTTACCGGGTTGGACTCAAGACGATAGTTACCGGATAAGGCGCAGCGGTCGGGCTGAACGGGGGG
TTCGTGCACACAGCCCAGCTTGGAGCGAACGACCTACACCGAACTGAGATACCTACAGCGTGAGCTATGA
GAAAGCGCCACGCTTCCCGAAGGGAGAAAGGCGGACAGGTATCCGGTAAGCGGCAGGGTCGGAACAGGAG
AGCGCACGAGGGAGCTTCCAGGGGGAAACGCCTGGTATCTTTATAGTCCTGTCGGGTTTCGCCACCTCTG
ACTTGAGCGTCGATTTTTGTGATGCTCGTCAGGGGGGCGGAGCCTATGGAAAAACGCCAGCAACGCGGCC
TTTTTACGGTTCCTGGCCTTTTGCTGGCCTTTTGCTCACATGCCCGTTCCATACAGAAGCTGGGCGAACA
AACGATGCTCGCCTTCCAGAAAACCGAGGATGCGAACCACTTCATCCGGGGTCAGCACCACCGGCAAGCG
CCGCGACGGCCGAGGTCTTCCGATCTCCTGAAGCCAGGGCAGATCCGTGCACAGCACCTTGCCGTAGAAG
AACAGCAAGGCCGCCAATGCCTGACGATGCGTGGAGACCGAAACCTTGCGCTCGTTCGCCAGCCAGGACA
GAAATGCCTCGACTTCGCTGCTGCCCAAGGTTGCCGGGTGACGCACACCGTGGAAACGGATGAAGGCACG
AACCCAGTGGACATAAGCCTGTTCGGTTCGTAAGCTGTAATGCAAGTAGCGTATGCGCTCACGCAACTGG
TCCAGAACCTTGACCGAACGCAGCGGTGGTAACGGCGCAGTGGCGGTTTTCATGGCTTGTTATGACTGTT
TTTTTGGGGTACAGTCTATGCCTCGGGCATCCAAGCAGCAAGCGCGTTACGCCGTGGGTCGATGTTTGAT
GTTATGGAGCAGCAACGATGTTACGCAGCAGGGCAGTCGCCCTAAAACAAAGTTAAACATCATGAGGGAA
GCGGTGATCGCCGAAGTATCGACTCAACTATCAGAGGTAGTTGGCGTCATCGAGCGCCATCTCGAACCGA
CGTTGCTGGCCGTACATTTGTACGGCTCCGCAGTGGATGGCGGCCTGAAGCCACACAGTGATATTGATTT
GCTGGTTACGGTGACCGTAAGGCTTGATGAAACAACGCGGCGAGCTTTGATCAACGACCTTTTGGAAACT
TCGGCTTCCCCTGGAGAGAGCGAGATTCTCCGCGCTGTAGAAGTCACCATTGTTGTGCACGACGACATCA
TTCCGTGGCGTTATCCAGCTAAGCGCGAACTGCAATTTGGAGAATGGCAGCGCAATGACATTCTTGCAGG
TATCTTCGAGCCAGCCACGATCGACATTGATCTGGCTATCTTGCTGACAAAAGCAAGAGAACATAGCGTT
GCCTTGGTAGGTCCAGCGGCGGAGGAACTCTTTGATCCGGTTCCTGAACAGGATCTATTTGAGGCGCTAA
ATGAAACCTTAACGCTATGGAACTCGCCGCCCGACTGGGCTGGCGATGAGCGAAATGTAGTGCTTACGTT
GTCCCGCATTTGGTACAGCGCAGTAACCGGCAAAATCGCGCCGAAGGATGTCGCTGCCGACTGGGCAATG
GAGCGCCTGCCGGCCCAGTATCAGCCCGTCATACTTGAAGCTAGACAGGCTTATCTTGGACAAGAAGAAG
ATCGCTTGGCCTCGCGCGCAGATCAGTTGGAAGAATTTGTCCACTACGTGAAAGGCGAGATCACCAAGGT
AGTCGGCAAATAATGTCTAACAATTCGTTCAAGCCGACGCCGCTTCGCGGCGCGGCTTAACTCAAGCGTT
AGATGCACTAAGCACATAATTGCTCACAGCCAAACTATCAGGTCAAGTCTGCTTTTATTATTTTTAAGCG
TGCATAATAAGCCCTACACAAATTGGGAGATATATCATGAAAGGCTGGCTTTTTCTTGTTATCGCAATAG
TTGGCGAAGTAATCGCAACATCCGCATTAAAATCTAGCGAGGGCTTTACTAAGCTGATCCGGTGGATGAC
CTTTTGAATGACCTTTAATAGATTATATTACTAATTAATTGGGGACCCTAGAGGTCCCCTTTTTTATTTT
AAAAATTTTTTCACAAAACGGTTTACAAGCATAAAGCTTGCTCAATCAATCACCGGATCTGCAAGTCAAC
AGCCGCGATGAGTTCAACCCTTGGTCGCTGGAGGTTGCGATCGACGCACGGCTGAGCGGCAGCTACTACT
ACCTAGTTGCACGCGGCAACCTACCTCTGGAGCTGGGACGCCTGACGCCCGCGCCTCAGCTAACTAGCGA
GGTGCAGTTCGAGACGGGCTTTTACCGCGCCAAGGCTGAGCACAGCTTCGGCTGCTGCGTAGTCGATCAC
CGTCCGATCGTTCGGATCTCGACAGCGTCCGGCGTCTAAGTCTCATCACAGCCAGGGGCGATCGCGCCTC
TGGCTTGCCGATCAATTCGAGGCAGCCTTGCCACCTGCCGTATTCATTCCAGCTATAGTTATCGGCAATC
AAAGCAAAACCCCCCCCAGGCCAGGTCGGCAAACTTTGCCCAGGGGAGGTCAGGAAAAATAACTCAACAG
AAGTATGGCATTTATCGCCAATCATCTGCAAAGGTCGCAGATCCCGACCCGCTGCGAATTAATTGATCAA
CTTGACCGGCTGCCCCCAAACTGGCGCTTCTGCGTCGTTAACAGTCGCAAGGCACCATTTGACCCTGGCT
GGCAAAATAACCCGCTTGACCATGCTGCTGTTGCTGAACGTATCCGCAGCGATCGGCGCGTTACCGGAAT
CGGTCTGCTTACTGGCCCCGCAAGCGGTGGGTTAATCGCAGTTGACTTCGATGGCCCAACGGCTCATGAG
GCACTGCCAGAAGGGCTGACGCTGACAGAATTACCGCCCACAGTTGCATATACATCTGGCAAGCCAGGAC
GCCACCAACGGCTCTATCAGGTACCCCAAGAGCGATGGGCTGCGATCGCCACGCAGAAGCTTCACAGCCC
AGACGGTGATCTGTTAGAGCTGCGTTGGAACAAGCTGCAATCAGTCATCGTTGGTCAACACCCTGAGACC
GGCGCATATCGCTGGGTGGAAGGCTGCGCACCTTGGGAGATCGAGGTTGCAGAGGCCCCGCCCGAATTGC
TGGATGCAATGGAGCGGCAAGACCGGCAGACCGCGCCGAAATCCTATAAGCCGATCGTCAGTGCTCCAGC
TTCTGATGATGAGGTCGCGATCGCCCGCACCATGCTGGCCCATGTACCTGCCAGCTACGCAGACGACTAC
GAGAGCTGGGTGGCTGTCGGGATGGCCCTGCAGTCAGTCAGCGATGCCCTGTTAGATGACTGGATTGCAT
GGTCAGCGCAATCGTCCAAGTTCGACGGCAACCGCAAGCTAGAGCGGAAGTGGGCCAGCTTCAAGGGCAG
CGGCATCACGATCGCCACACTGGCCAAGCTGGCCAAAGAAGGCGGCTACCGCCCGCCAAAGCTGACTCGA
CAAGAGCAGCGGGAATATCAGCGCGAGGTCGCGAAGCAGTGGCAGCGGCTGACCCGTAGCCCTAACCGCT
TACACACCGGCGGGTACATCAACGGCGACTACATCCCGCAGCCGGAACAGCATCGCCTTGTCTGCCTGAA
TGCTGCGATGGGGACGGGCAAGACAGAGGCGATCGCGGGGCATCTCCAGCCGCTCATTGGTACCGGCATT
CCTGTCGTGTTGATCACGCATCGCCGTACCTTGGGCGCGGCCTTGGGCAAGCGCTTAGGGGTGCCGTGGG
CTGAAGAATGCGTTCCCGGTTCCGACCTTCGGATGATCGGCCTTGGCGGTTGCCTAGACTCCATGCACCC
CGCCAGCAAGCTGCGCTTCAGCGCCCACGGATGGCAACGGGCGATCGTCGTCATCGATGAGGTGGAACTG
TGGGCTGAGCACCTGCTGAGCGGCAAGACCGAGATCGCTAAACATCGCCCCGAAGTCATGGCTGAAATTG
CTGGACTACTCGCAGGGGGGCGGCAGGTTATCGCCGCTGACGCGATGCTGTCGGATGTGTCGATCGCCCT
GTTGGAAGCACTGACAGGATCAACCGCATATCTGGTCAGCAGTACCGTCCAACCCTTCAGCGGTGCTCCG
GTCTATCAGGTTGGCAGCGATCGCGAACTCATGGCGATGGCGGTCGAAATGGTTCAGGCGGGCAAGCGCT
TAGCAGTCTTCTGCGACCGCCAGAAGCTGAGCCAGTCGCGGCCGTCCCTGTATTCCGCAGCGACGATCGC
CCAACAGCTCTCCGAAGCCTGCGGTCAGCCGGTTCCGGTCATCGACAGCGAAGCCAATAAGCGGGGGGCT
TTGGAAACGCTGAAGCTCAACCCGCAGATGTTCATCAACTGTTGCCCCCACCTTGTCTTCACGAGCGTGA
TCGATGCTGGCTTGTCGATCACCCAAGGGGTAGGCGATCGCCCATTTGATGCCGTGCTGATCTTCGCCGG
AGCTGGGCACATCGCCCCAGGTGCGATCGCGCAGATTGCAGGACGGGTGCGGAGCAACGTCCCCCGATTC
ATCACCTGCCCCGACACGTCCAATTTGATGCGAGCTGGCAACGGTAGCATCGACCCAACCGAGGTTGCCG
ACGGCCTGAAGCGGCACCAACAAGTGATCTTGGCTCAGCTGTCACAGGCGGCGATCAAGATCGGCGAGCC
GGTCGCATCGCAAGCCTACTTGACTGCATGGGCAGAATTGGCCGCCCGTCGCAACCGTGACGGGTTGACC
TATGCCGCCACGGTGGAGCAGCTTCTACGGCTCAACGGGTTCACTTGGCAAGACTGGGACGGCGCGATCG
ATCCCTTTCTTCAAGAGGTCGTTGACGAACTGCAACGGGAGACTGCTGAAGCGCTGGCTGATGCCTCAGC
CGAGGCGATCCTGAGTTCACCTGATCTGACCCCGAAGGAAGCTGAGGCGATCGCGTCTGCGGACTTCGCT
AACGCGGAACAGTTGGCTGCCCTTGCTCGGCACCGCTGCCAGCAACGCTGGGGAGACTGCACCCGTGAAC
TACTAGCCGCTGATGACGACGGTCTATACGCCCCGCTAAGACTGCTGTTCTGGCTCAGCCTTGGCAAGGA
TGCCGCTGCCGCTCGCGATGCCGCCAAGCTCGACAAACGGCGCGATCGCCCGATGTTCGGACCCGATCTT
GTGGGCAGCTGTATCGCGCCCCAAGTGCGGTACCTGCATGGGCTGAAGGTGGAAGAGTTGCTGCAACGCC
GCGACTGGTTCAGCGTTGATGATCCGCTGATTCAAGAGATCGTCACGACCGCCACAAGCCACCGGGCTAG
TGCCGCACAGATCCTCAAGATTCAGATCACCGACAAGACCAGAGCCAGCACCATCGTGCGGGCGCTGCTG
CGGATGATCGGCTTCAAGCTCAAGGCACGGCAGAAGCGCATCGCGGGCAAGTCCACTTGGATCTACCAAG
TCGTGCCGAATGAGGCGATTGCTGAACTGCCGCTTGAGGCGATCGAAGCTCATTGGCTTGAAAACGCCCG
ATCTAGTCAGGGACTGGGGAGCTGTCACGAAATCCCTAATAGAAGATCAAAACCAATCACTGCGCATTTT
CGTGACACCGCGTCAGGTCAGGTCAGCACTACATCTACGGAGACCGCAGCATGACACAAGCCGAACTCGA
TCAGCTTTGGACAACTGCGATCGCCGCGATCGAGAACGAAGGCTTGCGATGGTTTGCGGCTAACCGCTGC
CGCGCCTACAGCTTCGATAGTGGAACGCTGGCCATCGCAGCACCCAAGCACATGTTCTTTCCTGCGTTAT
CCCCTGATTCTGTGGATAACCGTATTACCGCCTTTGAGTGAGCTGATACCGCTCGCCGCAGCCGAACGAC
CGAGCGCAGCGAGTCAGTGAGCGAGGAAG
Features (pLannotate 1.2.2; 32 found; start..end, strand, type, name):
      8..100     +  CDS            lacI (fragment): lac repressor; lacI; The lac repressor binds to the lac operator to inhibit transcription in E. coli. This inhibition can be relieved by adding lactose or isopropyl-β-D-thiogalactopyranoside (IPTG).
    113..134     +  protein_bind   CAP binding site: CAP binding activates transcription in the presence of cAMP. E. coli catabolite activator protein
    149..179     +  promoter       lac promoter: promoter for the E. coli lac operon
    183..205     +  protein_bind   lac operator (fragment): The lac repressor binds to the lac operator to inhibit transcription in E. coli. This inhibition can be relieved by adding lactose or isopropyl-β-D-thiogalactopyranoside (IPTG). lac repressor encoded by lacI
    248..266     +  promoter       T3 promoter: promoter for bacteriophage T3 RNA polymerase
    278..321     -  misc_feature   MCS (fragment): pBluescript multiple cloning site
    363..1237    +  rep_origin     2μ ori: yeast 2μ plasmid origin of replication
   1391..1771    -  CDS            RAF1 (fragment): RAF_YEAST - Experimental evidence at transcript level: Swiss-Prot protein existence level 2. Antagonizes transcriptional repression of recombinase FLP by REP1-REP2. May play a role in plasmid partitioning. From Saccharomyces cerevisiae (strain ATCC 204508 / S288c) (Baker's yeast).
   1809..1832    +  promoter       tet promoter (fragment): E. coli promoter for tetracycline efflux protein gene
   1838..2053    +  promoter       URA3 promoter: S. cerevisiae URA3
   2054..2855    +  CDS            URA3 (fragment): orotidine-5'-phosphate decarboxylase, required for uracil biosynthesis; S. cerevisiae URA3; yeast auxotrophic marker, counterselectable with 5-fluoroorotic acid (5-FOA)
   3144..3815    +  CDS            (3-F)Tyr-EGFP: (3-F)Tyr-EGFP is a basic (constitutively fluorescent) green fluorescent protein published in 2004, derived from Aequorea victoria.
   3831..3905    +  CDS            cpcA (fragment): PHCA_SYNP2 - Experimental evidence at protein level: Swiss-Prot protein existence level 1. Light-harvesting photosynthetic bile pigment-protein from the phycobiliprotein complex (phycobilisome, PBS). Phycocyanin is the major phycobiliprotein in the PBS rod. From Synechococcus sp. (strain ATCC 27264 / PCC 7002 / PR-6) (Agmenellum quadruplicatum).
   4027..4110    +  CDS            cpcC (fragment): PYR1_SYNP2 - Experimental evidence at protein level: Swiss-Prot protein existence level 1. Rod linker protein, associated with phycocyanin. Linker polypeptides determine the state of aggregation and the location of the disk-shaped phycobiliprotein units within the phycobilisome and modulate their spectroscopic properties in order to mediate a directed and optimal energy transfer. From Synechococcus sp. (strain ATCC 27264 / PCC 7002 / PR-6) (Agmenellum quadruplicatum).
   4241..4309    +  ncRNA          tRNA: Accession: RF00005 - tRNA
   4428..4445    -  misc_feature   MCS (fragment): pBluescript multiple cloning site
   4841..4873    -  misc_feature   MCS (fragment): pBluescript multiple cloning site
   4895..6256    +  CDS            pylS: PYLS_METMA - Experimental evidence at protein level: Swiss-Prot protein existence level 1. Catalyzes the attachment of pyrrolysine to tRNA(Pyl). Pyrrolysine is a lysine derivative encoded by the termination codon UAG. From Methanosarcina mazei (strain ATCC BAA-159 / DSM 3647 / Goe1 / Go1 / JCM 11833 / OCM 88) (Methanosarcina frisia).
   6266..6289    -  misc_feature   MCS (fragment): pBluescript multiple cloning site
   6298..6316    -  promoter       T7 promoter: promoter for bacteriophage T7 RNA polymerase
   6319..6476    +  CDS            lacZα (fragment): LacZα fragment of β-galactosidase; lacZ fragment
   6507..6935    -  rep_origin     f1 ori (sequence partly withheld): f1 bacteriophage origin of replication; arrow indicates direction of (+) strand synthesis
   6962..7066    +  promoter       AmpR promoter: bla
   7067..7276    +  CDS            AmpR (fragment): β-lactamase; bla; confers resistance to ampicillin, carbenicillin, and related antibiotics
   7407..8222    +  CDS            KanR: aminoglycoside phosphotransferase; aph(3')-Ia; confers resistance to kanamycin in bacteria or G418 (Geneticin®) in eukaryotes
   8363..8509    +  CDS            TRA2_ECOLX (fragment): Protein predicted: Swiss-Prot protein existence level 4. Required for transposition of transposon Tn903. From Escherichia coli.
   8639..9227    +  rep_origin     ori: high-copy-number ColE1/pMB1/pBR322/pUC origin of replication
   9284..9718    -  CDS            int (fragment): INT2_ECOLX - Protein inferred from homology: Swiss-Prot protein existence level 3. Putative integrase believed to be involved in the insertion of antibiotic resistance genes into plasmids and transposons. From Escherichia coli.
   9804..9860    +  CDS            GmR (fragment): gentamycin acetyltransferase; aacC1; confers resistance to gentamycin
   9867..10658   +  CDS            SmR: aminoglycoside adenylyltransferase (Murphy, 1985); aadA; confers resistance to spectinomycin and streptomycin
  10822..10911   +  CDS            qacE (fragment): QACE_ECOLX - Protein inferred from homology: Swiss-Prot protein existence level 3. Multidrug exporter. Is implicated for the resistance to bacteriocidal quaternary ammonium compounds. From Escherichia coli.
  14684..6       +  rep_origin     RSF ori (fragment) (across the origin): Plasmids containing the RSF 1030 origin of replication can be propagated in E. coli cells that contain additional plasmids with compatible origins.
