[The description below was written by a language model from this plasmid's Addgene catalogue record and pLannotate feature annotations shown in this document.]
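Description:
pCOTS-pyl-GFP(35TAG) is a roughly 14.8 kb replicative expression plasmid for the cyanobacterium Synechococcus elongatus PCC7942, built on the pCB4 backbone and designed as a three-host shuttle vector. A high-copy ColE1/pUC-type origin allows propagation in E. coli, where it is selected with kanamycin (an aph(3')-Ia KanR gene). An aadA cassette conferring spectinomycin/streptomycin resistance is also present. The depositors added a yeast 2μ origin and URA3 marker so that the plasmid can be engineered by recombination-based assembly in yeast. The feature table also shows pBluescript-derived remnants (lac promoter/operator, T3 and T7 promoters, MCS pieces, a lacZα fragment, f1 ori, a truncated AmpR) and transposon or integron fragments flanking the resistance genes. The stretch of several kilobases after the spectinomycin cassette is essentially unannotated. It presumably holds the cyanobacterial replication functions of pCB4, although the record does not say so.

The payload is a pyrrolysyl orthogonal translation system from Methanosarcina mazei together with a suppression reporter. The pyrrolysyl-tRNA synthetase (PylRS, annotated as pylS) is listed as expressed from the PrcbL promoter, and its cognate amber-suppressor tRNA(CUA) from the native S. elongatus LeuP promoter. The reporter is an N-terminally His-tagged EGFP driven by the PpsbII promoter, in which the tyrosine codon at position 35 has been changed from TAC to TAG. Full-length fluorescent protein should therefore be made only when the synthetase charges the suppressor tRNA and the amber codon is read through rather than terminating translation. This gives a fluorescence readout, with a purifiable product, for unnatural amino acid incorporation. The construct is used for expanding the genetic code of a photoautotrophic organism.
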