Addgene plasmid #92047: pCOTS-pyl-GFP(35TAG)
Purpose: This is a S. elongatus (PCC7942) cyanobacterial plasmid that encodes the pylRS orthogonal translation system. In addition it encodes for a GFP reporter with TAG mutation at site 35.
Depositing lab: Lital Alfonta. Depositing organization: Ben-Gurion University. Publication: Expanding the Genetic Code of a Photoautotrophic Organism. Chemla Y, Friedman M, Heltberg M, Bakhrat A, Nagar E, Schwarz R, Jensen MH, Alfonta L. Biochemistry. 2017 Apr 12. doi: 10.1021/acs.biochem.7b00131. PubMed 28394580.
Backbone
  Vector backbone: pCB4
  Backbone size w/o insert (bp): 7500
  Total vector size (bp): 14807
  Modifications to backbone: In addition to E. coli origin, we have introduced the 2micron yeast origin and URA3 marker to enable genetic engineering using yeast assembly.
  Vector type: Replicative expression plasmid for cyanobacteria S. elongatus (PCC7942).
  Selectable markers: URA3
Growth in bacteria
  Bacterial resistance: Kanamycin, 50 μg/mL
  Growth temperature: 37°C
  Growth strain: DH5alpha
  Growth instructions: There is also spect and URA3 markers encoded in this vector.
  Copy number: Unknown
Gene/Insert 1
  Gene/Insert name: EGFP
  Insert size (bp): 720
  Mutation: Tyrosine in position 35 of the GFP was mutated from TAC to TAG to facilitate incorporation of unnatural amino acid
  Promoter: PpsbII
  Tag / fusion protein: Histag (N terminal on insert)
  Cloning method: Gibson Cloning
  Sequencing primers: 5′ CCTTGGGCGATCGCTCTAAAC; 3′ GCAAAATTAGCTGAGGGCG
Gene/Insert 2
  Gene/Insert name: Pyrrolysyl tRNA(cua) (alt name: Pyl-tRNA)
  Species: Methanosarcina mazei
  Insert size (bp): 72
  Promoter: LeuP (native S. elongatus promoter)
  Cloning method: Gibson Cloning
  Sequencing primers: 5′ GTATTAGGCAAATGCCAGTTAC; 3′ GTAAACCGCGAAGGTCGTGAAGG
Gene/Insert 3
  Gene/Insert name: Pyrrolysyl tRNA synthetase (methanosarcina mazei) (alt name: PylRS)
  Species: Methanosarcina mazei
  Insert size (bp): 1365
  Promoter: PrcbL
  Cloning method: Gibson Cloning
  Sequencing primers: 5′ GCACACCACGTAATTTG; 3′ CACAGGAAACAGCTATGACC
Terms and licenses: Academic/Nonprofit Terms; Industry Terms: Not Available to Industry
How to cite: pCOTS-pyl-GFP(35TAG) was a gift from Lital Alfonta (Addgene plasmid # 92047 ; http://n2t.net/addgene:92047 ; RRID:Addgene_92047)
